>Addgene plasmid #99356 | pJC20Tpm2 | addgene full sequence | sequence record 192466 | Addgene NGS Result
GGTCGGAACAGGAGAGCGCACGAGGGAGCTTCCAGGGGGAAACGCCTGGTATCTTTATAGTCCTGTCGGG
TTTCGCCACCTCTGACTTGAGCGTCGATTTTTGTGATGCTCGTCAGGGGGGCGGAGCCTATGGAAAAACG
CCAGCAACGCGGCCTTTTTACGGTTCCTGGCCTTTTGCTGGCCTTTTGCTCACATGTTCTTTCCTGCGTT
ATCCCCTGATTCTGTGGATAACCGTATTACCGCCTTTGAGTGAGCTGATACCGCTCGCCGCAGCCGAACG
ACCGAGCGCAGCGAGTCAGTGAGCGAGGAAGCGGAAGAGCGCCCAATACGCAAACCGCCTCTCCCCGCGC
GTTGGCCGATTCATTAATGCAGGATCTCGATCCCGCGAAATTAATACGACTCACTATAGGGAGACCACAA
CGGTTTCCCTCTAGAAATAATTTTGTTTAACTTTAAGAAGGAGATATACATATGGAGAAGATCAAAGAGA
AATTGAATAGCTTAAAATTAGAATCTGAGTCATGGCAAGAAAAATATGAGGAGCTGAGAGAACAGCTCAA
AGAATTAGAGCAATCTAACACTGAAAAAGAAAACGAGATTAAATCTTTGTCCGCTAAAAACGAGCAACTC
GACAGTGAAGTAGAGAAGTTAGAGAGTCAATTGTCTGATACAAAGCAATTGGCTGAAGACTCCAATAACT
TGAGATCTAATAATGAGAACTACACCAAGAAAAACCAGGATCTAGAACAACAGCTAGAAGACAGTGAAGC
CAAACTGAAGGAAGCAATGGATAAACTGAAAGAGGCCGATTTGAACTCTGAGCAAATGGGTAGAAGGATC
GTTGCTTTGGAAGAAGAAAGAGATGAATGGGAAAAGAAGTGCGAAGAATTCCAAAGCAAATATGAAGAAG
CTCAAAAAGAATTGGACGAAATTGCTAATTCATTGGAAAATTTATGAGGATCCCGGGCCCTAGCTAACTG
ATCCGGCTGCTAACAAAGCCCGAAAGGAAGCTGAGTTGGCTGCTGCCACCGCTGAGCAATAACTAGCATA
ACCCCTTGGGGCCTCTAAACGGGTCTTGAGGGGTTTTTTGCTGAAAGGAGGAACTATATCCGGATAATTC
TTGAAGACGAAAGGGCCTCGTGATACGCCTATTTTTATAGGTTAATGTCATGATAATAATGGTTTCTTAG
ACGTCAGGTGGCACTTTTCGGGGAAATGTGCGCGGAACCCCTATTTGTTTATTTTTCTAAATACATTCAA
ATATGTATCCGCTCATGAGACAATAACCCTGATAAATGCTTCAATAATATTGAAAAAGGAAGAGTATGAG
TATTCAACATTTCCGTGTCGCCCTTATTCCCTTTTTTGCGGCATTTTGCCTTCCTGTTTTTGCTCACCCA
GAAACGCTGGTGAAAGTAAAAGATGCTGAAGATCAGTTGGGTGCACGAGTGGGTTACATCGAACTGGATC
TCAACAGCGGTAAGATCCTTGAGAGTTTTCGCCCCGAAGAACGTTTTCCAATGATGAGCACTTTTAAAGT
TCTGCTATGTGGCGCGGTATTATCCCGTGTTGACGCCGGGCAAGAGCAACTCGGTCGCCGCATACACTAT
TCTCAGAATGACTTGGTTGAGTACTCACCAGTCACAGAAAAGCATCTTACGGATGGCATGACAGTAAGAG
AATTATGCAGTGCTGCCATAACCATGAGTGATAACACTGCGGCCAACTTACTTCTGACAACGATCGGAGG
ACCGAAGGAGCTAACCGCTTTTTTGCACAACATGGGGGATCATGTAACTCGCCTTGATCGTTGGGAACCG
GAGCTGAATGAAGCCATACCAAACGACGAGCGTGACACCACGATGCCTGTAGCAATGGCAACAACGTTGC
GCAAACTATTAACTGGCGAACTACTTACTCTAGCTTCCCGGCAACAATTAATAGACTGGATGGAGGCGGA
TAAAGTTGCAGGACCACTTCTGCGCTCGGCCCTTCCGGCTGGCTGGTTTATTGCTGATAAATCTGGAGCC
GGTGAGCGTGGGTCTCGCGGTATCATTGCAGCACTGGGGCCAGATGGTAAGCCCTCCCGTATCGTAGTTA
TCTACACGACGGGGAGTCAGGCAACTATGGATGAACGAAATAGACAGATCGCTGAGATAGGTGCCTCACT
GATTAAGCATTGGTAACTGTCAGACCAAGTTTACTCATATATACTTTAGATTGATTTAAAACTTCATTTT
TAATTTAAAAGGATCTAGGTGAAGATCCTTTTTGATAATCTCATGACCAAAATCCCTTAACGTGAGTTTT
CGTTCCACTGAGCGTCAGACCCCGTAGAAAAGATCAAAGGATCTTCTTGAGATCCTTTTTTTCTGCGCGT
AATCTGCTGCTTGCAAACAAAAAAACCACCGCTACCAGCGGTGGTTTGTTTGCCGGATCAAGAGCTACCA
ACTCTTTTTCCGAAGGTAACTGGCTTCAGCAGAGCGCAGATACCAAATACTGTTCTTCTAGTGTAGCCGT
AGTTAGGCCACCACTTCAAGAACTCTGTAGCACCGCCTACATACCTCGCTCTGCTAATCCTGTTACCAGT
GGCTGCTGCCAGTGGCGATAAGTCGTGTCTTACCGGGTTGGACTCAAGACGATAGTTACCGGATAAGGCG
CAGCGGTCGGGCTGAACGGGGGGTTCGTGCACACAGCCCAGCTTGGAGCGAACGACCTACACCGAACTGA
GATACCTACAGCGTGAGCTATGAGAAAGCGCCACGCTTCCCGAAGGGAGAAAGGCGGACAGGTATCCGGT
AAGCGGCAG
Features (pLannotate 1.2.2; 9 found; start..end, strand, type, name):
    319..372     +  CDS            lacI (fragment): lac repressor; lacI; The lac repressor binds to the lac operator to inhibit transcription in E. coli. This inhibition can be relieved by adding lactose or isopropyl-β-D-thiogalactopyranoside (IPTG).
    392..410     +  promoter       T7 promoter: promoter for bacteriophage T7 RNA polymerase
    442..464     +  RBS            RBS: efficient ribosome binding site from bacteriophage T7 gene 10 (Olins and Rangwala, 1989)
    472..954     +  CDS            TPM2: TPM2_YEAST - Experimental evidence at protein level: Swiss-Prot protein existence level 1. Involved in cell morphogenesis. Binds to F-actin and stabilizes the actin filaments. From Saccharomyces cerevisiae (strain ATCC 204508 / S288c) (Baker's yeast).
    986..1035    +  CDS            SET1 (fragment): solubility-enhancement tag derived from T7 phage gene 10B
   1043..1090    +  terminator     T7 terminator: transcription terminator for bacteriophage T7 RNA polymerase
   1221..1325    +  promoter       AmpR promoter: bla
   1326..2186    +  CDS            AmpR: β-lactamase; bla; confers resistance to ampicillin, carbenicillin, and related antibiotics
   2357..136     +  rep_origin     ori (across the origin): high-copy-number ColE1/pMB1/pBR322/pUC origin of replication
