[The description below was written by a language model from this plasmid's Addgene catalogue record and pLannotate feature annotations shown in this document.]
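Description:
pJC20Tpm2 is a small (about 2.8 kb) bacterial expression plasmid built on the pJC20 backbone for producing the budding yeast (Saccharomyces cerevisiae) tropomyosin Tpm2 in E. coli. It is propagated through a high-copy ColE1/pUC-type origin of replication and selected with ampicillin, via a β-lactamase gene driven by its own bla promoter.

The payload is the TPM2 (YIL138C) open reading frame, an insert of roughly 486 bp cloned between NdeI and BamHI sites that both remain intact. It sits in a classic T7 expression cassette: a bacteriophage T7 promoter, followed by the efficient ribosome binding site from T7 gene 10, then the Tpm2 coding sequence, and finally a T7 transcription terminator. Transcription therefore depends on T7 RNA polymerase, so protein production requires a host strain that supplies that enzyme, whereas ordinary cloning strains serve only for maintenance. The record lists no epitope or purification tags, and use of the NdeI site at the 5′ end is consistent with expression from the native start codon. The annotation also picks up a very short lacI fragment upstream of the promoter and a short fragment matching T7 gene 10B sequence between the insert and the terminator. These appear to be backbone remnants rather than functional elements: no complete lac repressor gene or lac operator is annotated, and whether the gene 10B fragment is translated is not stated.

The encoded protein binds F-actin and stabilises actin filaments. The plasmid is intended for recombinant production of yeast tropomyosin, and it was deposited with work on how acetylation regulates tropomyosin function.
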