Addgene plasmid #99356: pJC20Tpm2
Purpose: Bacterial expression of budding yeast (S. cerevisiae) Tropomyosin, Tpm2
Depositing lab: Dan Mulvihill. Depositing organization: London and South East University Group (LASE). Publication: Acetylation regulates tropomyosin function in the fission yeast Schizosaccharomyces pombe. Skoumpla K, Coulton AT, Lehman W, Geeves MA, Mulvihill DP. J Cell Sci. 2007 May 1;120(Pt 9):1635-45. 10.1242/jcs.001115 PubMed 17452625.
Backbone
  Vector backbone: pJC20
  Total vector size (bp): 2810
  Vector type: Bacterial Expression
Growth in bacteria
  Bacterial resistance: Ampicillin, 100 μg/mL
  Growth temperature: 37°C
  Growth strain: DH5alpha
  Copy number: High Copy
Gene/Insert
  Gene/Insert name: Tropomyosin
  Species: S. cerevisiae (budding yeast)
  Insert size (bp): 486
  Entrez Gene: TPM2 (a.k.a. YIL138C)
  Promoter: T7
  Cloning method: Restriction Enzyme; 5′ cloning site NdeI (not destroyed); 3′ cloning site BamHI (not destroyed)
  Sequencing primers: 5′ T7 forward; 3′ T7 Term
Terms and licenses: Academic/Nonprofit Terms; Industry Terms: Not Available to Industry
How to cite: pJC20Tpm2 was a gift from Dan Mulvihill (Addgene plasmid # 99356 ; http://n2t.net/addgene:99356 ; RRID:Addgene_99356)
